Addgene plasmid #90488: pXY1-spc
Purpose: (Empty Backbone) Plasmid with ptb promoter for gene expression in Clostridium acetobutylicum ATCC 824 and Clostridium beijerinckii NCIMB8052
Depositing lab: Sheng Yang. Depositing organization: CAS Center for Excellence in Molecular Plant Sciences ("CEMPS"). Publication: I-SceI-mediated scarless gene modification via allelic exchange in Clostridium. Zhang N, Shao L, Jiang Y, Gu Y, Li Q, Liu J, Jiang W, Yang S. J Microbiol Methods. 2015 Jan;108:49-60. doi: 10.1016/j.mimet.2014.11.004. Epub 2014 Nov 15. PubMed 25451462.
Backbone
  Vector backbone: pXY1
  Vector type: Bacterial Expression
Growth in bacteria
  Bacterial resistance: Ampicillin, 100 μg/mL
  Growth temperature: 37°C
  Growth strain: DH5alpha
  Copy number: Unknown
Gene/Insert
  Gene/Insert name: None
Terms and licenses: Academic/Nonprofit Terms; Industry Terms: Not Available to Industry
Depositor comments: Derived from pXY1 with Sper gene to replace MLSr gene
How to cite: pXY1-spc was a gift from Sheng Yang (Addgene plasmid # 90488 ; http://n2t.net/addgene:90488 ; RRID:Addgene_90488)
