[The description below was written by a language model from this plasmid's Addgene catalogue record and pLannotate feature annotations shown in this document.]
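Description:
pXY1-spc is an empty bacterial expression backbone intended as an E. coli–Clostridium shuttle vector, designed for gene expression in Clostridium acetobutylicum ATCC 824 and Clostridium beijerinckii NCIMB 8052. According to the catalogue entry, it carries the ptb promoter to drive transcription of a gene cloned into it, and no insert is present. It derives from pXY1, the difference being that the macrolide-lincosamide-streptogramin (MLS) resistance gene of the parent has been replaced by a spectinomycin resistance gene.

The annotated 5,286-nt sequence shows the E. coli maintenance module clearly: a high-copy ColE1/pMB1-type origin and the β-lactamase gene with its own promoter, which gives ampicillin selection during cloning. Short remnants of rop and the pBR322 bom region sit beside these, reflecting the backbone's ancestry. The spc (aad9) gene, encoding the spectinomycin adenylyltransferase originally from Enterococcus faecalis, matches the marker swap described by the depositor and is presumably the marker used in Clostridium. A lac promoter with its operator and CAP binding site, a lacI fragment and a fragment resembling the RSF origin are also detected, probably leftovers from a pUC-style cloning region.

The automated annotation does not identify the ptb promoter or any Gram-positive replicon, and a stretch of roughly 1.6 kb between the bom fragment and spc is left unannotated. The record therefore does not state which clostridial origin the plasmid uses or where the promoter and cloning sites lie. The associated publication concerns I-SceI-mediated scarless allelic exchange in Clostridium, suggesting this backbone served as an expression plasmid with an alternative marker within that genome-editing system.
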