Features (pLannotate 1.2.2; 11 found; start..end, strand, type, name):
    126..714     -  rep_origin     ori: high-copy-number ColE1/pMB1/pBR322/pUC origin of replication
    885..1745    -  CDS            AmpR: β-lactamase; bla; confers resistance to ampicillin, carbenicillin, and related antibiotics
   1746..1850    -  promoter       AmpR promoter: bla
   1945..1980    +  CDS            rop (fragment): Rop protein, which maintains plasmids at low copy number; rop
   2082..2133    +  misc_feature   bom (fragment): basis of mobility region from pBR322
   3738..4499    -  CDS            spc: S9AD_ENTFL - Also known as aad9 From Enterococcus faecalis (Streptococcus faecalis).
   5034..5050    -  protein_bind   lac operator: The lac repressor binds to the lac operator to inhibit transcription in E. coli. This inhibition can be relieved by adding lactose or isopropyl-β-D-thiogalactopyranoside (IPTG). lac repressor encoded by lacI
   5058..5088    -  promoter       lac promoter: promoter for the E. coli lac operon
   5103..5124    -  protein_bind   CAP binding site: CAP binding activates transcription in the presence of cAMP. E. coli catabolite activator protein
   5137..5229    -  CDS            lacI (fragment): lac repressor; lacI; The lac repressor binds to the lac operator to inhibit transcription in E. coli. This inhibition can be relieved by adding lactose or isopropyl-β-D-thiogalactopyranoside (IPTG).
   5231..5286    -  rep_origin     RSF ori (fragment): Plasmids containing the RSF 1030 origin of replication can be propagated in E. coli cells that contain additional plasmids with compatible origins.
>Addgene plasmid #90488 | pXY1-spc | addgene full sequence | sequence record 178610 | Addgene NGS Result
GTATCAGCTCACTCAAAGGCGGTAATACGGTTATCCACAGAATCAGGGGATAACGCAGGAAAGAACATGT
GAGCAAAAGGCCAGCAAAAGGCCAGGAACCGTAAAAAGGCCGCGTTGCTGGCGTTTTTCCATAGGCTCCG
CCCCCCTGACGAGCATCACAAAAATCGACGCTCAAGTCAGAGGTGGCGAAACCCGACAGGACTATAAAGA
TACCAGGCGTTTCCCCCTGGAAGCTCCCTCGTGCGCTCTCCTGTTCCGACCCTGCCGCTTACCGGATACC
TGTCCGCCTTTCTCCCTTCGGGAAGCGTGGCGCTTTCTCATAGCTCACGCTGTAGGTATCTCAGTTCGGT
GTAGGTCGTTCGCTCCAAGCTGGGCTGTGTGCACGAACCCCCCGTTCAGCCCGACCGCTGCGCCTTATCC
GGTAACTATCGTCTTGAGTCCAACCCGGTAAGACACGACTTATCGCCACTGGCAGCAGCCACTGGTAACA
GGATTAGCAGAGCGAGGTATGTAGGCGGTGCTACAGAGTTCTTGAAGTGGTGGCCTAACTACGGCTACAC
TAGAAGAACAGTATTTGGTATCTGCGCTCTGCTGAAGCCAGTTACCTTCGGAAAAAGAGTTGGTAGCTCT
TGATCCGGCAAACAAACCACCGCTGGTAGCGGTGGTTTTTTTGTTTGCAAGCAGCAGATTACGCGCAGAA
AAAAAGGATCTCAAGAAGATCCTTTGATCTTTTCTACGGGGTCTGACGCTCAGTGGAACGAAAACTCACG
TTAAGGGATTTTGGTCATGAGATTATCAAAAAGGATCTTCACCTAGATCCTTTTAAATTAAAAATGAAGT
TTTAAATCAATCTAAAGTATATATGAGTAAACTTGGTCTGACAGTTACCAATGCTTAATCAGTGAGGCAC
CTATCTCAGCGATCTGTCTATTTCGTTCATCCATAGTTGCCTGACTCCCCGTCGTGTAGATAACTACGAT
ACGGGAGGGCTTACCATCTGGCCCCAGTGCTGCAATGATACCGCGAGACCCACGCTCACCGGCTCCAGAT
TTATCAGCAATAAACCAGCCAGCCGGAAGGGCCGAGCGCAGAAGTGGTCCTGCAACTTTATCCGCCTCCA
TCCAGTCTATTAATTGTTGCCGGGAAGCTAGAGTAAGTAGTTCGCCAGTTAATAGTTTGCGCAACGTTGT
TGCCATTGCTACAGGCATCGTGGTGTCACGCTCGTCGTTTGGTATGGCTTCATTCAGCTCCGGTTCCCAA
CGATCAAGGCGAGTTACATGATCCCCCATGTTGTGCAAAAAAGCGGTTAGCTCCTTCGGTCCTCCGATCG
TTGTCAGAAGTAAGTTGGCCGCAGTGTTATCACTCATGGTTATGGCAGCACTGCATAATTCTCTTACTGT
CATGCCATCCGTAAGATGCTTTTCTGTGACTGGTGAGTACTCAACCAAGTCATTCTGAGAATAGTGTATG
CGGCGACCGAGTTGCTCTTGCCCGGCGTCAATACGGGATAATACCGCGCCACATAGCAGAACTTTAAAAG
TGCTCATCATTGGAAAACGTTCTTCGGGGCGAAAACTCTCAAGGATCTTACCGCTGTTGAGATCCAGTTC
GATGTAACCCACTCGTGCACCCAACTGATCTTCAGCATCTTTTACTTTCACCAGCGTTTCTGGGTGAGCA
AAAACAGGAAGGCAAAATGCCGCAAAAAAGGGAATAAGGGCGACACGGAAATGTTGAATACTCATACTCT
TCCTTTTTCAATATTATTGAAGCATTTATCAGGGTTATTGTCTCATGAGCGGATACATATTTGAATGTAT
TTAGAAAAATAAACAAATAGGGGTTCCGCGCACATTTCCCCGAAAAGTGCCACCTGACGTCTAAGAAACC
ATTATTATCATGACATTAACCTATAAAAATAGGCGTATCACGAGGCCCTTTCGTCTCGCGCGTTTCGGTG
ATGACGGTGAAAACCTCTGACACATGCAGCTCCCGGAGACGGTCACAGCTTGTCTGTAAGCGGATGCCGG
GAGCAGACAAGCCCGTCAGGGCGCGTCAGCGGGTGTTGGCGGGTGTCGGGGCTGGCTTAACTATGCGGCA
TCAGAGCAGATTGTACTGAGAGTGCACCATATGTCGACACTCCCTTTTACTATTTAATTATCTATGTTAA
ATGATTAACGTGCTCATTTATATTTTAACAAACTTTTCACATGAAGTTAAGTTTTTTAGAAAATTATTTA
TATTTTATACTGCAGCACATTAAGTATATACTATTATTAAACTATTCTATATACTTAATTTATTTTAATA
GAAAAACATAATATCATAATAACTTCAAAATTAAACTTTATTTATGATTTCATACTTGACTTTGATTTTA
GAAAGGATATACTTTTTAGCAGATTTGGAAACGGCTTTGGACGTAGTTTGCCCATAGATGAACAAACAAA
CTACATCCAAAAATTATACTTTTCCCTTCATTGGTATCCGTATTTTTACATCTTAATAGCGTATGTATTA
CAACACACCTAAACAACGACCTTACGGTCTGCTACTGCATATCCTAGCTTGATTGTTTAGTTGCCTCAAC
TATGCTTAACCCTACCCCGAACTCTTTTTTTATTGTGGGTTTTCGTCGTGAAGTCCCACCGACACATAAT
CATAACATAAGATGTATTATGAAAATGCGAGTGACTATCCTTTTGTATCGGCTCACTACACCACAGATAT
ATTTTTTAGTGCATACTGTGTCGGCACTCTCAATATTAAATTAATAAATAAATTATTTTTTCTTTTTACT
CTTCTTTACATGAGCTTTTTTAAAGCTCCTTGCATAATATTTAATGCATGTACGTTCTTTTTTCTGTTCT
TCCTCTGTAAAACATCTCATTTTTATGGCACACCATCCATATCGGTTCATCTTTGAACAATTAATACATT
GGACTTTCCCTTTATGTAAACATCTTGACTCATTGTATTTACTGCAATAGGTTGCTACTGTTTTATCATG
AATCATCAACGAATGTATTTTGCATATTTCAGTATCTTTAATAAACTCTTTGCAATTTTTACAAGTTTTC
ATATACGCCCTTCTTTTCATAAATTAATTTATGAATTCTATGTATTCCAAGGAGCTTTTTAAAGCTCCCC
CTTTCGTACTACTTAGCTACAAGCACTATAAAAGTCATAATGTTTACTGCTAAAGTCAATAATGATATTG
CTAATACCTTGTTATTTGATAAGATACTGCTTTCCTCTGTCACTTTGCTCACCCCCTTTCATTTTCATAA
ATTAATTATGAAAAAATAAATATACTTCTAATTTTTATCAAATAAAAAAGCCTTTGCGTACTGCTTCCAA
TACACAAAGGCTATAAACTTCTAAATCTTACTTATTGCAATTTACATTTATATCTGTTAAGATAATCTCA
TAAATTGAATATATATAGTTAATGTTTCTCTTGTATGTCGGTACATTTGAAATATTGCTATAGATAGAGT
TCTCTAACGGCTTGATGTGTTGGTAGCACATTTAAGTTTTGGCTTATATACTAAGTTGGTAGCTTAATAT
ATAAGAGCTGAGGACTTATTTTTTTATTAAATTTTTCAACTTGTCTATATTTTAACCCGTAATTGAATAC
ATAACAAGTATTTTTTTTTGTATTCAATTAAACATTCATAAATGAGTATAATTAATCATACTAAATTCTA
TAATTTTCTTTTCTGTAAATTATCGATTAATTTTTTTAATCTGTTATTTAAATAGTTTATAGTTAAATTT
ACATTTTCATTAGTCCATTCAATATTCTCTCCAAGATAACTACGAACTGCTAACAAAATTCTCTCCCTAT
GTTCTAATGGAGAAGATTCAGCCACTGCATTTCCCGCAATATCTTTTGGTATGATTTTACCCGTGTCCAT
AGTTAAAATCATACGGCATAAAGTTAATATAGAGTTGGTTTCATCATCCTGATAATTATCTATTAATTCC
TCTGACGAATCCATAATGGCTCTTCTCACATCAGAAAATGGAATATCAGGTAGTAATTCCTCTAAGTCAT
AATTTCCGTATATTCTTTTATTTTTTCGTTTTGCTTGGTAAAGCATTATGGTTAAATCTGAATTTAATTC
CTTCTGAGGAATGTATCCTTGTTCATAAAGCTCTTGTAACCATTCTCCATAAATAAATTCTTGTTTGGGA
GGATGATTCCACGGTACCATTTCTTGCTGAATAATAATTGTTAATTCAATATATCGTAAGTTGCTTTTAT
CTCCTATTTTTTTTGAAATAGGTCTAATTTTTTGTATAAGTATTTCTTTACTTTGATCTGTCAATGGTTC
AGATACGACGACTAAAAAGTCAAGATCACTATTTGGTTTTAGTCCACTCTCAACTCCTGATCCAAACATG
TAAGTACCAATAAGGTTATTTTTTAAATGTTTCCGAAGTATTTTTTTCACTTTATTAATTTGTTCGTATG
TATTCAAATATATCCTCCTCACTATTTTGATTAGTACCTATTTTATATCCATAGTTGTTAATTAAATAAA
CTTAATTTAGTTTATTTATAGATTTCATTGGCTTCTAAATTTTTTATCTAGATAATAATTATTTTAGTTA
ATTTTATTCTAGATTATATATGATATGATCTTTCATTTCCATAAAACTAAAGTAAGTGTAAACCTATTCA
TTGTGGCTCTGATAAATATGAACATGATGAGTGATCGTTAAATTTATACTGCAATCTGATGCGATTATTG
AATAAAAGATATGAGAGATTTATCTAGTTTCTTTTTTTACAAGAAAAAAGAAAGTTCTTAAAGGTTTTAT
ACTTTTGGTCGTAGAGCACACGGTTTAACGACTTAATTACGAAGTAAATAAGTCTAGTGTGTTAGACTTT
AATGTTTTTTTAAGGCATTAGTGCATTTAAGCGTCAGAGCATGGCTTTATGCCGAGAAAACTATTGGTTG
GAATGGCGTGTGTGTTAGCCAAAGCTTGGCGTAATCATGGTCATAGCTGTTTCCTGTGTGAAATTGTTAT
CCGCTCACAATTCCACACAACATACGAGCCGGAAGCATAAAGTGTAAAGCCTGGGGTGCCTAATGAGTGA
GCTAACTCACATTAATTGCGTTGCGCTCACTGCCCGCTTTCCAGTCGGGAAACCTGTCGTGCCAGCTGCA
TTAATGAATCGGCCAACGCGCGGGGAGAGGCGGTTTGCGTATTGGGCGCTCTTCCGCTTCCTCGCTCACT
GACTCGCTGCGCTCGGTCGTTCGGCTGCGGCGAGCG
